>Addgene plasmid #47290 | TAL3571 | depositor partial sequence | sequence record 67377 | Insert sequence
ATGGACTACAAAGACCATGACGGTGATTATAAAGATCATGACATCGATTACAAGGATGACGATGACAAGA
TGGCCCCCAAGAAGAAGAGGAAGGTGGGCATTCACCGCGGGGTACCTATGGTGGACTTGAGGACACTCGG
TTATTCGCAACAGCAACAGGAGAAAATCAAGCCTAAGGTCAGGAGCACCGTCGCGCAACACCACGAGGCG
CTTGTGGGGCATGGCTTCACTCATGCGCATATTGTCGCGCTTTCACAGCACCCTGCGGCGCTTGGGACGG
TGGCTGTCAAATACCAAGATATGATTGCGGCCCTGCCCGAAGCCACGCACGAGGCAATTGTAGGGGTCGG
TAAACAGTGGTCGGGAGCGCGAGCACTTGAGGCGCTGCTGACTGTGGCGGGTGAGCTTAGGGGGCCTCCG
CTCCAGCTCGACACCGGGCAGCTGCTGAAGATCGCGAAGAGAGGGGGAGTAACAGCGGTAGAGGCAGTGC
ACGCCTGGCGCAATGCGCTCACCGGGGCCCCCTTGAACCTGACCCCAGACCAGGTAGTCGCAATCGCGAA
CAATAATGGGGGAAAGCAAGCCCTGGAAACCGTGCAAAGGTTGTTGCCGGTCCTTTGTCAAGACCACGGC
CTTACACCGGAGCAAGTCGTGGCCATTGCAAATAATAACGGTGGCAAACAGGCTCTTGAGACGGTTCAGA
GACTTCTCCCAGTTCTCTGTCAAGCCCACGGGCTGACTCCCGATCAAGTTGTAGCGATTGCGAATAACAA
TGGAGGGAAACAAGCATTGGAGACTGTCCAACGGCTCCTTCCCGTGTTGTGTCAAGCCCACGGTTTGACG
CCTGCACAAGTGGTCGCCATCGCCAGCCATGATGGCGGTAAGCAGGCGCTGGAAACAGTACAGCGCCTGC
TGCCTGTACTGTGCCAGGATCATGGACTGACCCCAGACCAGGTAGTCGCAATCGCGTCGAACATTGGGGG
AAAGCAAGCCCTGGAAACCGTGCAAAGGTTGTTGCCGGTCCTTTGTCAAGACCACGGCCTTACACCGGAG
CAAGTCGTGGCCATTGCAAGCAACATCGGTGGCAAACAGGCTCTTGAGACGGTTCAGAGACTTCTCCCAG
TTCTCTGTCAAGCCCACGGGCTGACTCCCGATCAAGTTGTAGCGATTGCGTCGCATGACGGAGGGAAACA
AGCATTGGAGACTGTCCAACGGCTCCTTCCCGTGTTGTGTCAAGCCCACGGTTTGACGCCTGCACAAGTG
GTCGCCATCGCCAACAACAACGGCGGTAAGCAGGCGCTGGAAACAGTACAGCGCCTGCTGCCTGTACTGT
GCCAGGATCATGGACTGACCCCAGACCAGGTAGTCGCAATCGCGAACAATAATGGGGGAAAGCAAGCCCT
GGAAACCGTGCAAAGGTTGTTGCCGGTCCTTTGTCAAGACCACGGCCTTACACCGGAGCAAGTCGTGGCC
ATTGCAAGCAATGGGGGTGGCAAACAGGCTCTTGAGACGGTTCAGAGACTTCTCCCAGTTCTCTGTCAAG
CCCACGGGCTGACTCCCGATCAAGTTGTAGCGATTGCGTCGCATGACGGAGGGAAACAAGCATTGGAGAC
TGTCCAACGGCTCCTTCCCGTGTTGTGTCAAGCCCACGGTTTGACGCCTGCACAAGTGGTCGCCATCGCC
TCCAATATTGGCGGTAAGCAGGCGCTGGAAACAGTACAGCGCCTGCTGCCTGTACTGTGCCAGGATCATG
GACTGACCCCAGACCAGGTAGTCGCAATCGCGTCAAACGGAGGGGGAAAGCAAGCCCTGGAAACCGTGCA
AAGGTTGTTGCCGGTCCTTTGTCAAGACCACGGCCTTACACCGGAGCAAGTCGTGGCCATTGCAAGCAAT
GGGGGTGGCAAACAGGCTCTTGAGACGGTTCAGAGACTTCTCCCAGTTCTCTGTCAAGCCCACGGGCTGA
CTCCCGATCAAGTTGTAGCGATTGCGTCGCATGACGGAGGGAAACAAGCATTGGAGACTGTCCAACGGCT
CCTTCCCGTGTTGTGTCAAGCCCACGGTTTGACGCCTGCACAAGTGGTCGCCATCGCCAGCCATGATGGC
GGTAAGCAGGCGCTGGAAACAGTACAGCGCCTGCTGCCTGTACTGTGCCAGGATCATGGACTGACACCCG
AACAGGTGGTCGCCATTGCTTCTAATGGGGGAGGACGGCCAGCCTTGGAG
