>Addgene plasmid #47290 | TAL3571 | addgene partial sequence | sequence record 69159 | JDS-TALEN-F 5'-TAGGGGTCGGTAAACAGTGG-3'
GTGGCGGGTGAGCTTAGGGGGCCTCCGCTCCAGCTCGACACCGGGCAGCTGCTGAAGATCGCGAAGAGAG
GGGGAGTAACAGCGGTAGAGGCAGTGCACGCCTGGCGCAATGCGCTCACCGGGGCCCCCTTGAACCTGAC
CCCAGACCAGGTAGTCGCAATCGCGAACAATAATGGGGGAAAGCAAGCCCTGGAAACCGTGCAAAGGTTG
TTGCCGGTCCTTTGTCAAGACCACGGCCTTACACCGGAGCAAGTCGTGGCCATTGCAAATAATAACGGTG
GCAAACAGGCTCTTGAGACGGTTCAGAGACTTCTCCCAGTTCTCTGTCAAGCCCACGGGCTGACTCCCGA
TCAAGTTGTAGCGATTGCGAATAACAATGGAGGGAAACAAGCATTGGAGACTGTCCAACGGCTCCTTCCC
GTGTTGTGTCAAGCCCACGGTTTGACGCCTGCACAAGTGGTCGCCATCGCCAGCCATGATGGCGGTAAGC
AGGCGCTGGAAACAGTACAGCGCCTGCTGCCTGTACTGTGCCAGGATCATGGACTGACCCCAGACCAGGT
AGTCGCAATCGCGTCGAACATTGGGGGAAAGCAAGCCCTGGAAACCGTGCAAAGGTTGTTGCCGGTCCTT
TGTCAAGACCACGGCCTTACACCGGAGCAAGTCGTGGCCATTGCAAGCAACATCGGTGGCAAACAGGCTC
TTGAGACGGTTCAGAGACTTCTCCCAGTTCTCTGTCAAGCCCACGGGCTGACTCCCGATCAAGTTGTAGC
GATTGCGTCGCATGACGGAGGGAAACAAGCATTGGAGACTGTCCAACGGCTCCTTCCCGTGTTGTGTCA
