[The description below was written by a language model from this plasmid's Addgene catalogue record.]
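Description:
TAL3571 is a TALEN expression plasmid built on the JDS78 backbone, a mammalian expression vector that also carries a T7 promoter. It encodes the "right" half of a TALEN pair directed against the zebrafish (Danio rerio) tbx4 gene. The roughly 1.4 kb insert is not the tbx4 coding sequence itself. It is an engineered array of TAL effector repeats, assembled to recognise a specific 18-nucleotide half-site in the tbx4 locus and cloned into the 6.4 kb backbone through BsmBI sites that were destroyed in the process. The plasmid is maintained at high copy in E. coli under ampicillin selection. The record includes no feature table, so the origin of replication and other backbone elements are not itemised.

The backbone supplies the sequences flanking the repeat array, so the translated product is a single fusion protein with an N-terminal 3X FLAG epitope for detection and a C-terminal wild-type FokI nuclease domain. Transcription is driven by the CMV promoter in mammalian cells. The use of a BGH reverse sequencing primer suggests a BGH polyadenylation region downstream, although this is not explicitly listed. The T7 designation indicates that the same cassette can serve as a template for in vitro transcription, the usual way of producing TALEN mRNA for injection into zebrafish embryos.

Because FokI cleaves only as a dimer, this construct is meant to be used with the matching left-side tbx4 TALEN. When the two bind adjacent half-sites, they create a double-strand break whose error-prone repair yields indel mutations. This fits the associated work on targeted gene disruption in zebrafish somatic cells.
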