Addgene plasmid #47290: TAL3571
Depositing lab: Keith Joung. Depositing organization: Massachusetts General Hospital. Publication: Targeted gene disruption in somatic zebrafish cells using engineered TALENs. Sander JD, Cade L, Khayter C, Reyon D, Peterson RT, Joung JK, Yeh JR. Nat Biotechnol. 2011 Aug 5;29(8):697-8. doi: 10.1038/nbt.1934. PubMed 21822241.
Backbone
  Vector backbone: JDS78
  Backbone manufacturer: Addgene plasmid #32290
  Backbone size w/o insert (bp): 6447
  Vector type: Mammalian Expression ; T7
Growth in bacteria
  Bacterial resistance: Ampicillin, 100 μg/mL
  Growth temperature: 37°C
  Growth strain: XL1 Blue
  Copy number: High Copy
Gene/Insert
  Gene/Insert name: ZebrafishCommunity-tbx4-right (alt name: tbx4)
  Species: D. rerio (zebrafish)
  Insert size (bp): 1430
  Entrez Gene: tbx4 (a.k.a. zTbx4, zf-tbx4)
  Promoter: CMV
  Tag / fusion protein: 3X Flag (N terminal on backbone); WT FOKI (C terminal on backbone)
  Cloning method: Restriction Enzyme; 5′ cloning site BsmBI (destroyed during cloning); 3′ cloning site BsmBI (destroyed during cloning)
  Sequencing primers: 5′ CMV-F; 3′ BGH-rev
Terms and licenses: Academic/Nonprofit Terms; Industry Terms: Not Available to Industry
Depositor comments: Target binding site: TGGGCAACGGTCATTCCT It is strongly recommended that users perform a diagnostic digest to verify this plasmid prior to use. For example, a double digest of the plasmid with BamHI and KpnI should result in two bands at 2.3kb and 5.8kb.
How to cite: TAL3571 was a gift from Keith Joung (Addgene plasmid # 47290 ; http://n2t.net/addgene:47290 ; RRID:Addgene_47290)
